Addgene plasmid #185995: ORF10-1x-BioID2 pBabe-puro (SARS-CoV-2)
Purpose: Expresses SARS-CoV-2 ORF10 fused to BioID2 and HA tag
Depositing lab: Kyle Roux. Depositing organization: Sanford Research. Publication: A BioID-Derived Proximity Interactome for SARS-CoV-2 Proteins. May DG, Martin-Sancho L, Anschau V, Liu S, Chrisopulos RJ, Scott KL, Halfmann CT, Diaz Pena R, Pratt D, Campos AR, Roux KJ. Viruses. 2022 Mar 15;14(3). pii: v14030611. doi: 10.3390/v14030611. PubMed 35337019.
Backbone
  Vector backbone: pBabe-puro
  Vector type: Mammalian Expression, Retroviral
  Selectable markers: Puromycin
Growth in bacteria
  Bacterial resistance: Ampicillin, 100 μg/mL
  Growth temperature: 37°C
  Growth strain: NEB Stable
  Copy number: Unknown
Gene/Insert
  Gene/Insert name: SARS-CoV-2 ORF10
  Species: SARS-CoV-2
  Entrez Gene: ORF10 (a.k.a. GU280_gp11)
  Promoter: LTR
  Tag / fusion protein: BioID2 (C terminal on insert); HA (C terminal on insert)
  Cloning method: Restriction Enzyme; 5′ cloning site BamHI (not destroyed); 3′ cloning site EcoRI (not destroyed)
  Sequencing primers: 5′ pBabeF
Terms and licenses: Academic/Nonprofit Terms; Industry Terms: Not Available to Industry
How to cite: ORF10-1x-BioID2 pBabe-puro (SARS-CoV-2) was a gift from Kyle Roux (Addgene plasmid # 185995)
