[The description below was written by a language model from this plasmid's Addgene catalogue record and pLannotate feature annotations shown in this document.]
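Description:
ORF10-1x-BioID2 pBabe-puro (SARS-CoV-2) is a Moloney murine leukemia virus-based retroviral vector for mammalian expression, built on the pBabe-puro backbone (about 5.9 kb by the full sequencing result). In bacteria it is maintained through a high-copy ColE1/pUC-type origin and an ampicillin resistance gene driven by its own bla promoter. A short lacI fragment annotated near the origin is a backbone remnant with no evident function.

The region transferred as retrovirus is bounded by MMLV long terminal repeats. Downstream of the 5′ LTR lie a packaging signal (Ψ) and a truncated gag segment lacking its start codon, which together promote encapsidation of the transcript when packaging functions are supplied in trans. The 5′ LTR also serves as the promoter for the insert, the SARS-CoV-2 ORF10 coding sequence, cloned between BamHI and EcoRI sites and fused at its C terminus to BioID2 and an HA epitope tag. BioID2 is a promiscuous R40G mutant of the Aquifex aeolicus biotin ligase that biotinylates proteins near the fusion. The feature table annotates BioID2 but not ORF10 or HA themselves; the unannotated stretches flanking BioID2 are where these short elements would be expected. The "1x" in the name is not explained in the record. After the fusion, an SV40 enhancer/early promoter drives puromycin N-acetyltransferase, allowing selection of stably transduced cells.

The construct is intended for proximity-dependent biotinylation, in which proteins neighbouring ORF10 in living cells are labelled with biotin so they can be captured and identified. It was deposited as part of a study mapping a BioID-derived proximity interactome for SARS-CoV-2 proteins, and the HA tag allows detection of the fusion.
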