Features (pLannotate 1.2.2; 12 found; start..end, strand, type, name):
      8..477     +  LTR            LTR: long terminal repeat from Moloney murine leukemia virus
    601..875     +  misc_feature   MESV Ψ (fragment): packaging signal of murine embryonic stem cell virus
    942..1358    +  CDS            gag (truncated): truncated Moloney murine leukemia virus (MMLV) gag gene lacking the start codon
   1516..2211    +  CDS            BioID2: promiscuous R40G mutant of a biotin protein ligase from Aquifex aeolicus (Kim et al., 2016)
   2258..2587    +  promoter       SV40 promoter: SV40 enhancer and early promoter
   2597..3196    +  CDS            PuroR: puromycin N-acetyltransferase; pac from Streptomyces alboniger; confers resistance to puromycin
   3295..3416    +  LTR            3' LTR (ΔU3) (fragment): self-inactivating 3' long terminal repeat (LTR) from Moloney murine leukemia virus
   3417..3886    +  LTR            LTR: long terminal repeat from Moloney murine leukemia virus
   3952..4004    -  CDS            lacI (fragment): lac repressor; lacI; The lac repressor binds to the lac operator to inhibit transcription in E. coli. This inhibition can be relieved by adding lactose or isopropyl-β-D-thiogalactopyranoside (IPTG).
   4187..4775    -  rep_origin     ori: high-copy-number ColE1/pMB1/pBR322/pUC origin of replication
   4935..5795    -  CDS            AmpR: β-lactamase; bla; confers resistance to ampicillin, carbenicillin, and related antibiotics
   5796..5900    -  promoter       AmpR promoter: bla
>Addgene plasmid #185995 | ORF10-1x-BioID2 pBabe-puro (SARS-CoV-2) | addgene full sequence | sequence record 364515 | Addgene NGS Result
CTGCAGCCTGAATATGGGCCAAACAGGATATCTGTGGTAAGCAGTTCCTGCCCCGGCTCAGGGCCAAGAA
CAGATGGAACAGCTGAATATGGGCCAAACAGGATATCTGTGGTAAGCAGTTCCTGCCCCGGCTCAGGGCC
AAGAACAGATGGTCCCCAGATGCGGTCCAGCCCTCAGCAGTTTCTAGAGAACCATCAGATGTTTCCAGGG
TGCCCCAAGGACCTGAAATGACCCTGTGCCTTATTTGAACTAACCAATCAGTTCGCTTCTCGCTTCTGTT
CGCGCGCTTCTGCTCCCCGAGCTCAATAAAAGAGCCCACAACCCCTCACTCGGGGCGCCAGTCCTCCGAT
TGACTGAGTCGCCCGGGTACCCGTGTATCCAATAAACCCTCTTGCAGTTGCATCCGACTTGTGGTCTCGC
TGTTCCTTGGGAGGGTCTCCTCTGAGTGATTGACTACCCGTCAGCGGGGGTCTTTCATTTGGGGGCTCGT
CCGGGATCGGGAGACCCCTGCCCAGGGACCACCGACCCACCACCGGGAGGCAAGCTGGCCAGCAACTTAT
CTGTGTCTGTCCGATTGTCTAGTGTCTATGACTGATTTTATGCGCCTGCGTCGGTACTAGTTAGCTAACT
AGCTCTGTATCTGGCGGACCCGTGGTGGAACTGACGAGTTCTGAACACCCGGCCGCAACCCTGGGAGACG
TCCCAGGGACTTTGGGGGCCGTTTTTGTGGCCCGACCTGAGGAAGGGAGTCGATGTGGAATCCGACCCCG
TCAGGATATGTGGTTCTGGTAGGAGACGAGAACCTAAAACAGTTCCCGCCTCCGTCTGAATTTTTGCTTT
CGGTTTGGAACCGAAGCCGCGCGTCTTGTCTGCTGCAGCGCTGCAGCATCGTTCTGTGTTGTCTCTGTCT
GACTGTGTTTCTGTATTTGTCTGAAAATTAGGGCCAGACTGTTACCACTCCCTTAAGTTTGACCTTAGGT
CACTGGAAAGATGTCGAGCGGATCGCTCACAACCAGTCGGTAGATGTCAAGAAGAGACGTTGGGTTACCT
TCTGCTCTGCAGAATGGCCAACCTTTAACGTCGGATGGCCGCGAGACGGCACCTTTAACCGAGACCTCAT
CACCCAGGTTAAGATCAAGGTCTTTTCACCTGGCCCGCATGGACACCCAGACCAGGTCCCCTACATCGTG
ACCTGGGAAGCCTTGGCTTTTGACCCCCCTCCCTGGGTCAAGCCCTTTGTACACCCTAAGCCTCCGCCTC
CTCTTCCTCCATCCGCCCCGTCTCTCCCCCTTGAACCTCCTCGTTCGACCCCGCCTCGATCCTCCCTTTA
TCCAGCCCTCACTCCTTCTCTAGGCGCCGGCCGGATCCGCCACCATGGGCTACATCAATGTCTTCGCCTT
TCCTTTCACCATCTATTCTCTCTTGTTGTGTCGCATGAACTCTAGGAATTACATAGCTCAGGTCGATGTT
GTAAACTTCAATCTCACAACCGGTGGTGGAGGCGGGTCTGAATTCTTCAAGAACCTGATCTGGCTGAAGG
AGGTGGACAGCACCCAGGAGAGACTGAAGGAGTGGAACGTGAGCTACGGCACCGCCCTGGTGGCCGACAG
ACAGACCAAGGGCAGAGGCGGCCTGGGCAGAAAGTGGCTGAGCCAGGAGGGCGGCCTGTACTTCAGCTTC
CTGCTGAACCCCAAGGAGTTCGAGAACCTGCTGCAGCTGCCCCTGGTGCTGGGCCTGAGCGTGAGCGAGG
CCCTGGAGGAGATCACCGAGATCCCCTTCAGCCTGAAGTGGCCCAACGACGTGTACTTCCAGGAGAAGAA
GGTGAGCGGCGTGCTGTGCGAGCTGAGCAAGGACAAGCTGATCGTGGGCATCGGCATCAACGTGAACCAG
AGAGAGATCCCCGAGGAGATCAAGGACAGAGCCACCACCCTGTACGAGATCACCGGCAAGGACTGGGACA
GAAAGGAGGTGCTGCTGAAGGTGCTGAAGAGAATCAGCGAGAACCTGAAGAAGTTCAAGGAGAAGAGCTT
CAAGGAGTTCAAGGGCAAGATCGAGAGCAAGATGCTGTACCTGGGCGAGGAGGTGAAGCTGCTGGGCGAG
GGCAAGATCACCGGCAAGCTGGTGGGCCTGAGCGAGAAGGGCGGCGCCCTGATCCTGACCGAGGAGGGCA
TCAAGGAGATCCTGAGCGGCGAGTTCAGCCTGAGAAGAAGCTACCCTTACGATGTACCGGATTACGCATG
AGTCGACCCTGTGGAATGTGTGTCAGTTAGGGTGTGGAAAGTCCCCAGGCTCCCCAGCAGGCAGAAGTAT
GCAAAGCATGCATCTCAATTAGTCAGCAACCAGGTGTGGAAAGTCCCCAGGCTCCCCAGCAGGCAGAAGT
ATGCAAAGCATGCATCTCAATTAGTCAGCAACCATAGTCCCGCCCCTAACTCCGCCCATCCCGCCCCTAA
CTCCGCCCAGTTCCGCCCATTCTCCGCCCCATGGCTGACTAATTTTTTTTATTTATGCAGAGGCCGAGGC
CGCCTCGGCCTCTGAGCTATTCCAGAAGTAGTGAGGAGGCTTTTTTGGAGGCCTAGGCTTTTGCAAAAAG
CTTACCATGACCGAGTACAAGCCCACGGTGCGCCTCGCCACCCGCGACGACGTCCCCAGGGCCGTACGCA
CCCTCGCCGCCGCGTTCGCCGACTACCCCGCCACGCGCCACACCGTCGATCCGGACCGCCACATCGAGCG
GGTCACCGAGCTGCAAGAACTCTTCCTCACGCGCGTCGGGCTCGACATCGGCAAGGTGTGGGTCGCGGAC
GACGGCGCCGCGGTGGCGGTCTGGACCACGCCGGAGAGCGTCGAAGCGGGGGCGGTGTTCGCCGAGATCG
GCCCGCGCATGGCCGAGTTGAGCGGTTCCCGGCTGGCCGCGCAGCAACAGATGGAAGGCCTCCTGGCGCC
GCACCGGCCCAAGGAGCCCGCGTGGTTCCTGGCCACCGTCGGCGTCTCGCCCGACCACCAGGGCAAGGGT
CTGGGCAGCGCCGTCGTGCTCCCCGGAGTGGAGGCGGCCGAGCGCGCCGGGGTGCCCGCCTTCCTGGAGA
CCTCCGCGCCCCGCAACCTCCCCTTCTACGAGCGGCTCGGCTTCACCGTCACCGCCGACGTCGAGGTGCC
CGAAGGACCGCGCACCTGGTGCATGACCCGCAAGCCCGGTGCCTGACGCCCGCCCCACGACCCGCAGCGC
CCGACCGAAAGGAGCGCACGACCCCATGCATCGATAAAATAAAAGATTTTATTTAGTCTCCAGAAAAAGG
GGGGAATGAAAGACCCCACCTGTAGGTTTGGCAAGCTAGCTTAAGTAACGCCATTTTGCAAGGCATGGAA
AAATACATAACTGAGAATAGAGAAGTTCAGATCAAGGTCAGGAACAGATGGAACAGCTGAATATGGGCCA
AACAGGATATCTGTGGTAAGCAGTTCCTGCCCCGGCTCAGGGCCAAGAACAGATGGAACAGCTGAATATG
GGCCAAACAGGATATCTGTGGTAAGCAGTTCCTGCCCCGGCTCAGGGCCAAGAACAGATGGTCCCCAGAT
GCGGTCCAGCCCTCAGCAGTTTCTAGAGAACCATCAGATGTTTCCAGGGTGCCCCAAGGACCTGAAATGA
CCCTGTGCCTTATTTGAACTAACCAATCAGTTCGCTTCTCGCTTCTGTTCGCGCGCTTCTGCTCCCCGAG
CTCAATAAAAGAGCCCACAACCCCTCACTCGGGGCGCCAGTCCTCCGATTGACTGAGTCGCCCGGGTACC
CGTGTATCCAATAAACCCTCTTGCAGTTGCATCCGACTTGTGGTCTCGCTGTTCCTTGGGAGGGTCTCCT
CTGAGTGATTGACTACCCGTCAGCGGGGGTCTTTCACATGCAGCATGTATCAAAATTAATTTGGTTTTTT
TTCTTAAGTATTTACATTAAATGGCCATAGTTGCATTAATGAATCGGCCAACGCGCGGGGAGAGGCGGTT
TGCGTATTGGGCGCTCTTCCGCTTCCTCGCTCACTGACTCGCTGCGCTCGGTCGTTCGGCTGCGGCGAGC
GGTATCAGCTCACTCAAAGGCGGTAATACGGTTATCCACAGAATCAGGGGATAACGCAGGAAAGAACATG
TGAGCAAAAGGCCAGCAAAAGGCCAGGAACCGTAAAAAGGCCGCGTTGCTGGCGTTTTTCCATAGGCTCC
GCCCCCCTGACGAGCATCACAAAAATCGACGCTCAAGTCAGAGGTGGCGAAACCCGACAGGACTATAAAG
ATACCAGGCGTTTCCCCCTGGAAGCTCCCTCGTGCGCTCTCCTGTTCCGACCCTGCCGCTTACCGGATAC
CTGTCCGCCTTTCTCCCTTCGGGAAGCGTGGCGCTTTCTCATAGCTCACGCTGTAGGTATCTCAGTTCGG
TGTAGGTCGTTCGCTCCAAGCTGGGCTGTGTGCACGAACCCCCCGTTCAGCCCGACCGCTGCGCCTTATC
CGGTAACTATCGTCTTGAGTCCAACCCGGTAAGACACGACTTATCGCCACTGGCAGCAGCCACTGGTAAC
AGGATTAGCAGAGCGAGGTATGTAGGCGGTGCTACAGAGTTCTTGAAGTGGTGGCCTAACTACGGCTACA
CTAGAAGAACAGTATTTGGTATCTGCGCTCTGCTGAAGCCAGTTACCTTCGGAAAAAGAGTTGGTAGCTC
TTGATCCGGCAAACAAACCACCGCTGGTAGCGGTGGTTTTTTTGTTTGCAAGCAGCAGATTACGCGCAGA
AAAAAAGGATCTCAAGAAGATCCTTTGATCTTTTCTACGGGGTCTGACGCTCAGTGGAACGAAAACTCAC
GTTAAGGGATTTTGGTCATGAGATTATCAAAAAGGATCTTCACCTAGATCCTTTTGCGGCCGCAAATCAA
TCTAAAGTATATATGAGTAAACTTGGTCTGACAGTTACCAATGCTTAATCAGTGAGGCACCTATCTCAGC
GATCTGTCTATTTCGTTCATCCATAGTTGCCTGACTCCCCGTCGTGTAGATAACTACGATACGGGAGGGC
TTACCATCTGGCCCCAGTGCTGCAATGATACCGCGAGACCCACGCTCACCGGCTCCAGATTTATCAGCAA
TAAACCAGCCAGCCGGAAGGGCCGAGCGCAGAAGTGGTCCTGCAACTTTATCCGCCTCCATCCAGTCTAT
TAATTGTTGCCGGGAAGCTAGAGTAAGTAGTTCGCCAGTTAATAGTTTGCGCAACGTTGTTGCCATTGCT
ACAGGCATCGTGGTGTCACGCTCGTCGTTTGGTATGGCTTCATTCAGCTCCGGTTCCCAACGATCAAGGC
GAGTTACATGATCCCCCATGTTGTGCAAAAAAGCGGTTAGCTCCTTCGGTCCTCCGATCGTTGTCAGAAG
TAAGTTGGCCGCAGTGTTATCACTCATGGTTATGGCAGCACTGCATAATTCTCTTACTGTCATGCCATCC
GTAAGATGCTTTTCTGTGACTGGTGAGTACTCAACCAAGTCATTCTGAGAATAGTGTATGCGGCGACCGA
GTTGCTCTTGCCCGGCGTCAATACGGGATAATACCGCGCCACATAGCAGAACTTTAAAAGTGCTCATCAT
TGGAAAACGTTCTTCGGGGCGAAAACTCTCAAGGATCTTACCGCTGTTGAGATCCAGTTCGATGTAACCC
ACTCGTGCACCCAACTGATCTTCAGCATCTTTTACTTTCACCAGCGTTTCTGGGTGAGCAAAAACAGGAA
GGCAAAATGCCGCAAAAAAGGGAATAAGGGCGACACGGAAATGTTGAATACTCATACTCTTCCTTTTTCA
ATATTATTGAAGCATTTATCAGGGTTATTGTCTCATGAGCGGATACATATTTGAATGTATTTAGAAAAAT
AAACAAATAGGGGTTCCGCGCACATTTCCCCGAAAAGTGCCAC
